Addgene plasmid #158492: pZA14
Purpose: Entry clone for Golden Gate assembly. Golden gate compatible N. benthamiana ZAR1 D481V without STOP codon
Depositing lab: Sophien Kamoun. Depositing organization: Sainsbury Laboratory, Norwich. Publication: A vector system for fast-forward studies of the HOPZ-ACTIVATED RESISTANCE1 (ZAR1) resistosome in the model plant Nicotiana benthamiana. Harant A, Pai H, Sakai T, Kamoun S, Adachi H. Plant Physiol. 2022 Jan 20;188(1):70-80. doi: 10.1093/plphys/kiab471. PubMed 34633454.
Backbone
  Vector backbone: pCR8/GW/D-TOPO
  Backbone manufacturer: https://www.thermofisher.com/order/catalog/product/K250020#/K250033
  Vector type: Golden Gate Entry Vector
Growth in bacteria
  Bacterial resistance: Spectinomycin, 50 μg/mL
  Growth temperature: 37°C
  Growth strain: DH5alpha
  Copy number: High Copy
Gene/Insert
  Gene/Insert name: ZAR1
  Species: N. benthamiana
  Mutation: D481V, no STOP codon
  Cloning method: Gateway Cloning
Terms and licenses: Academic/Nonprofit Terms; Industry Terms: Not Available to Industry
How to cite: pZA14 was a gift from Sophien Kamoun (Addgene plasmid # 158492 ; http://n2t.net/addgene:158492 ; RRID:Addgene_158492)
