[The description below was written by a language model from this plasmid's Addgene catalogue record and pLannotate feature annotations shown in this document.]
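Description:
pZA14 is a 5,379-nt bacterial entry clone built on the pCR8/GW/D-TOPO backbone and catalogued as a Golden Gate entry vector. It is propagated in E. coli from a high-copy ColE1/pUC-type origin and selected with spectinomycin through the aadA (SmR) aminoglycoside adenylyltransferase gene. The gene sits downstream of short Pc integron promoter and gentamicin-resistance gene fragments, which appear to be remnants of the cassette's origin. The remaining annotated backbone elements are typical of this entry vector: rrnB T1 and T2 terminators that shield the cloning site from read-through transcription, a T7 promoter next to the insert, and small lacI and lacZα fragments with no evident functional role.

The insert is the Nicotiana benthamiana ZAR1 coding sequence carrying the D481V substitution and lacking a stop codon. ZAR1 (HOPZ-ACTIVATED RESISTANCE1) is a plant NLR immune receptor that assembles into the ZAR1 resistosome. The automated annotation labels the roughly 2.5-kb ORF as Arabidopsis RPP13L4/ZAR1, which reflects homology matching rather than the source species stated in the catalogue. The ORF lies on the reverse strand of the sequence record, between attL1 and attL2, the Gateway sites used for LR recombination. However, the stated purpose is to supply a Golden Gate-compatible module. The table does not annotate the type IIS restriction sites this would require, and there is no plant promoter or terminator in the plasmid. Omitting the stop codon allows in-frame fusion to C-terminal tags during assembly into expression vectors. The record does not describe the functional effect of D481V. The associated publication presents the plasmid as part of a vector toolkit for studying the ZAR1 resistosome in N. benthamiana.
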