Features (pLannotate 1.2.2; 12 found; start..end, strand, type, name):
    121..213     +  CDS            lacI (fragment): lac repressor; lacI; The lac repressor binds to the lac operator to inhibit transcription in E. coli. This inhibition can be relieved by adding lactose or isopropyl-β-D-thiogalactopyranoside (IPTG).
    268..295     -  terminator     rrnB T2 terminator: transcription terminator T2 from the E. coli rrnB gene
    427..470     +  terminator     rrnB T1 terminator: Escherichia coli rrnB; transcription terminator T1 from the E. coli rrnB gene
    517..553     -  CDS            lacZα (fragment): LacZα fragment of β-galactosidase; lacZ fragment
    569..668     +  protein_bind   attL1: mutant version of attL; recombination site for the Gateway® LR reaction LR Clonase™
    714..3233    -  CDS            RPP13L4: R13L4_ARATH - Also known as ZAR1 From Arabidopsis thaliana (Mouse-ear cress).
   3258..3357    -  protein_bind   attL2: mutant version of attL; recombination site for the Gateway® LR reaction LR Clonase™
   3375..3393    -  promoter       T7 promoter: promoter for bacteriophage T7 RNA polymerase
   3583..3606    +  promoter       Pc promoter (fragment): intI1 (promoter lies within the coding sequence); class 1 integron promoter
   3782..3838    +  CDS            GmR (fragment): gentamycin acetyltransferase; aacC1; confers resistance to gentamycin
   3845..4636    +  CDS            SmR: aminoglycoside adenylyltransferase (Murphy, 1985); aadA; confers resistance to spectinomycin and streptomycin
   4729..5317    +  rep_origin     ori: high-copy-number ColE1/pMB1/pBR322/pUC origin of replication
>Addgene plasmid #158492 | pZA14 | addgene full sequence | sequence record 309703 | Addgene NGS Result
CTTTCCTGCGTTATCCCCTGATTCTGTGGATAACCGTATTACCGCCTTTGAGTGAGCTGATACCGCTCGC
CGCAGCCGAACGACCGAGCGCAGCGAGTCAGTGAGCGAGGAAGCGGAAGAGCGCCCAATACGCAAACCGC
CTCTCCCCGCGCGTTGGCCGATTCATTAATGCAGCTGGCACGACAGGTTTCCCGACTGGAAAGCGGGCAG
TGAGCGCAACGCAATTAATACGCGTACCGCTAGCCAGGAAGAGTTTGTAGAAACGCAAAAAGGCCATCCG
TCAGGATGGCCTTCTGCTTAGTTTGATGCCTGGCAGTTTATGGCGGGCGTCCTGCCCGCCACCCTCCGGG
CCGTTGCTTCACAACGTTCAAATCCGCTCCCGGCGGATTTGTCCTACTCAGGAGAGCGTTCACCGACAAA
CAACAGATAAAACGAAAGGCCCAGTCTTCCGACTGAGCCTTTCGTTTTATTTGATGCCTGGCAGTTCCCT
ACTCTCGCGTTAACGCTAGCATGGATGTTTTCCCAGTCACGACGTTGTAAAACGACGGCCAGTCTTAAGC
TCGGGCCCCAAATAATGATTTTATTTTGACTGATAGTGACCTGTTCGTTGCAACAAATTGATGAGCAATG
CTTTTTTATAATGCCAACTTTGTACAAAAAAGCAGGCTCCGAATTCGCCCTTAATGGTCTCTCGAACCGT
TCCTATGTTCTTCCTTCTTCCATAGACCCCCTCTAAACCCTGCATCTTCAATTGGAAATGACTCCAACTC
AGGGCACCAGCTAACCTTGAGTATTCTTAACGAAGGCATGACTTGATGCATTGCTGACCATTCCAATCTC
AAATCCGATAAAGATTCCAACATTAAGCCCTCAATTTTCCAAGCAGTACTACCATCACCCCAGAAGTTCT
CGTGCATTTGTGTAATATCACCAGAGATGATTGATAAATATCGCAACATGGGGGAGAGATTGGGGTTAAG
CCATTCAGGACTTGTCTTACTTGGATAAAATTTGAGAATCAGCTCGTGGAGTTGTCGTGGAGGATAAAGT
CTACCAAGTTTTGTCGCAAGTCCATTATCTTGACTGCCAAAGCAACTTATTGTTAAAAATTGAAGTTCTT
GGAGATCTACCAGTGCGTTCCCCTCATCGTCTCCAATCTCCTCATTTTCGGTTAGTCTTAAACTGAGAGT
TCTGAGTCGAGTCAGGCTTCTGAGCTCAGCAATACGACAACCTCCTGGTTGGCTTAATTTTGCAGGCTTA
AACCCAAGCAATACTTGAAGATTGGAAAGCCTACTTAATCCTTTTGGAAGGTACTCAAGGGAACCACAGT
TGTTCACATCCAAAACAGCAAGTTCCTCAAATGTCAGAACGCAAGAGGGGAGCATTTTCATATTTTGGCA
ATAGCTGAAATCCAAAATCTGTAATTTTTCAAGCTTGGATATGGAAGCTGGAACTCCAATCATTGGATGT
GTATTGCTTAAACTGAGATAAGTGAGCTGCTTAGCAGATCCAATTCCTTCCAACAAACTTGAAAGAGGCA
CATCGAAAATTGATTTTGACAGATCCAATACTTGGAGGTGTCGACTCTTGCACAGCTTCTTGGCAATGTC
GGAATGGATTTTGTTAACTTCACCACTCTTGGTGGTTGTTAGCAGTGCTCGTAATTTTTGATTGCTCAAT
AGTTGCTTCCAATTCATCTCACTCTTAATACCCAAATGCCGACAAGTTGCATCAGCTGGGGTGAAAAATG
CATCATCCTCGGCTAATTTGATCACCAAGTCACGAACCATAACATGCATTTTGCATGTGTGGATCACACC
ATTGTAAGCCTTATCAACAACTTCTATCAAACACCGATTGGATAGTTGTGAGAAACAATCTTCTCCCACT
TCAGTCGATAACCTACCACTTCTCAGAGGTATGAAACCTTCTCCAATCCACCAACGGATCAGTTGGTCTT
TTGGTATGACACAATCCTCAGGAAAGAGTGAAAAACAGAGGAAACAGGATTTCAAGTAAGGAGGGAGTTC
ATCATAGCTCAACTGTAGTGAGGCCATCACTGAGTCATCATTTTCTTTCAATTCATCACGGAAATGATTT
GAAATACGCCTCCATTCGTGATAGTAAGATGGCTTGCAAAGCATCACTCCTCCTACTGCTTTGATTGCTA
AAGGAAGTCCCTTGCATTTTTCCACAATCTCCTTTCCCACGTCCTCCAACTCGGGGAAATGGCATTCACC
TGCACTTCCTGCAAATGCAATCTTCCGGAATAGTAACCAACTGTAGTGCTCATTGAGGAATTTTGGCCAA
TGTATTCTTGCTTCTGTAACTCCCATCTTGCGAGCGACTAGCTCATTTCTCGTTGTTACAATAACAGTGC
TCCCATTTCCTTTGGGCAGTCCAGTATAGATTTTTTGCCACCAGGCATTGTCCCAGCTCCAAACATCATC
CATAACAATCAAAAACCTCTTTCCCAAAAGGTACTGGTTTATTTTTCTTAACAGTTCACACTGGTCATCA
CCAACACATGCATCTCCTAAACTCCTCAATATGCTTCTCATGACTTGTTCCTCAGTAAATGTTTGAGAAA
CAGACACCCAAATCCTCCTCTCCAAGTGATCCTCCACCCTTTTGTCATTGAAAACTTTCTGAGCAAGAGT
GGTTTTACCAAGTCCTCCCATACCCACAAATGCAATGGTAAGTAAACCATCTCTTGCTTCAAATAGCCAA
TCCTTTATCTTCTCAGTGTCACCTTCCAAACCAACTACCTGAGTGTGGTCATAAAGGGAAGAAGTCCATC
TTGACATTAGATTATTGTGTGCCTCCATACTTCCTTCTTCGAGAAGTGGTACTCCAAGATATGTTGAAAT
GTTTTGCTTTATCTCCGAGATTCTGTCATTGATTTTAGCAAGGCACTTCCCAGTTTGATGGCGAAGAGAG
AGCCTTTTAGGATGGAAGCATGTAGTAGCCCGATCGCTATCTGCAGATTGATTCTGGCAGTCCTCAAGTA
TCTCTTCAGCTTCAAAGATTAAGTCTCGCAAACAGGACATGACTCCTTTAAGGGTGTTGTTTTTCCTCTT
GAGCCTCTCTGCATCTTTGAGAAAGCTTTGCATGAATAGCAGCTCGTTCTTCAGTTTTTCAAACTGCTGT
CTGTATTTAGTAAGAAACCTACTCTCCTCTGTGAGAACATGCAGAAGTTTCTCCAAGAATACAGTGACCA
CCGCATCCACCATTAGAGACCATTAAGGGCGAATTCGACCCAGCTTTCTTGTACAAAGTTGGCATTATAA
AAAATAATTGCTCATCAATTTGTTGCAACGAACAGGTCACTATCAGTCAAAATAAAATCATTATTTGCCA
TCCAGCTGATATCCCCTATAGTGAGTCGTATTACATGGTCATAGCTGTTTCCTGGCAGCTCTGGCCCGTG
TCTCAAAATCTCTGATGTTACATTGCACAAGATAAAAATATATCATCATGCCTCCTCTAGACCAGCCAGG
ACAGAAATGCCTCGACTTCGCTGCTACCCAAGGTTGCCGGGTGACGCACACCGTGGAAACGGATGAAGGC
ACGAACCCAGTGGACATAAGCCTGTTCGGTTCGTAAGCTGTAATGCAAGTAGCGTATGCGCTCACGCAAC
TGGTCCAGAACCTTGACCGAACGCAGCGGTGGTAACGGCGCAGTGGCGGTTTTCATGGCTTGTTATGACT
GTTTTTTTGGGGTACAGTCTATGCCTCGGGCATCCAAGCAGCAAGCGCGTTACGCCGTGGGTCGATGTTT
GATGTTATGGAGCAGCAACGATGTTACGCAGCAGGGCAGTCGCCCTAAAACAAAGTTAAACATTATGAGG
GAAGCGGTGATCGCCGAAGTATCGACTCAACTATCAGAGGTAGTTGGCGTCATCGAGCGCCATCTCGAAC
CGACGTTGCTGGCCGTACATTTGTACGGCTCCGCAGTGGATGGCGGCCTGAAGCCACACAGTGATATTGA
TTTGCTGGTTACGGTGACCGTAAGGCTTGATGAAACAACGCGGCGAGCTTTGATCAACGACCTTTTGGAA
ACTTCGGCTTCCCCTGGAGAGAGCGAGATTCTCCGCGCTGTAGAAGTCACCATTGTTGTGCACGACGACA
TCATTCCGTGGCGTTATCCAGCTAAGCGCGAACTGCAATTTGGAGAATGGCAGCGCAATGACATTCTTGC
AGGTATCTTCGAGCCAGCCACGATCGACATTGATCTGGCTATCTTGCTGACAAAAGCAAGAGAACATAGC
GTTGCCTTGGTAGGTCCAGCGGCGGAGGAACTCTTTGATCCGGTTCCTGAACAGGATCTATTTGAGGCGC
TAAATGAAACCTTAACGCTATGGAACTCGCCGCCCGACTGGGCTGGCGATGAGCGAAATGTAGTGCTTAC
GTTGTCCCGCATTTGGTACAGCGCAGTAACCGGCAAAATCGCGCCGAAGGATGTCGCTGCCGACTGGGCA
ATGGAGCGCCTGCCGGCCCAGTATCAGCCCGTCATACTTGAAGCTAGACAGGCTTATCTTGGACAAGAAG
AAGATCGCTTGGCCTCGCGCGCAGATCAGTTGGAAGAATTTGTCCACTACGTGAAAGGCGAGATCACCAA
GGTAGTCGGCAAATAACCCTCGAGCCACCCATGACCAAAATCCCTTAACGTGAGTTACGCGTCGTTCCAC
TGAGCGTCAGACCCCGTAGAAAAGATCAAAGGATCTTCTTGAGATCCTTTTTTTCTGCGCGTAATCTGCT
GCTTGCAAACAAAAAAACCACCGCTACCAGCGGTGGTTTGTTTGCCGGATCAAGAGCTACCAACTCTTTT
TCCGAAGGTAACTGGCTTCAGCAGAGCGCAGATACCAAATACTGTTCTTCTAGTGTAGCCGTAGTTAGGC
CACCACTTCAAGAACTCTGTAGCACCGCCTACATACCTCGCTCTGCTAATCCTGTTACCAGTGGCTGCTG
CCAGTGGCGATAAGTCGTGTCTTACCGGGTTGGACTCAAGACGATAGTTACCGGATAAGGCGCAGCGGTC
GGGCTGAACGGGGGGTTCGTGCACACAGCCCAGCTTGGAGCGAACGACCTACACCGAACTGAGATACCTA
CAGCGTGAGCTATGAGAAAGCGCCACGCTTCCCGAAGGGAGAAAGGCGGACAGGTATCCGGTAAGCGGCA
GGGTCGGAACAGGAGAGCGCACGAGGGAGCTTCCAGGGGGAAACGCCTGGTATCTTTATAGTCCTGTCGG
GTTTCGCCACCTCTGACTTGAGCGTCGATTTTTGTGATGCTCGTCAGGGGGGCGGAGCCTATGGAAAAAC
GCCAGCAACGCGGCCTTTTTACGGTTCCTGGCCTTTTGCTGGCCTTTTGCTCACATGTT
